Addgene plasmid #161305: pDONR221-SLC29A2_STOP
Purpose: Gateway entry clone with codon-optimized ORF sequence for subcloning into custom expression vectors. Contains a STOP codon at the end of the codon-optimized ORF sequence.
Depositing lab: RESOLUTE Consortium & Giulio Superti-Furga. Depositing organization: CeMM Research Center for Molecular Medicine. Publication: The RESOLUTE consortium: unlocking SLC transporters for drug discovery. Superti-Furga G, Lackner D, Wiedmer T, Ingles-Prieto A, Barbosa B, Girardi E, Goldmann U, Gurtl B, Klavins K, Klimek C, Lindinger S, Lineiro-Retes E, Muller AC, Onstein S, Redinger G, Reil D, Sedlyarov V, Wolf G, Crawford M, Everley R, ... Steppan CM. Nat Rev Drug Discov. 2020 Jul;19(7):429-430. doi: 10.1038/d41573-020-00056-6. PubMed 32265506.
Backbone
  Vector backbone: pDONR221
  Backbone manufacturer: ThermoFisher Scientific
  Backbone size w/o insert (bp): 2550
  Vector type: Mammalian Expression
Growth in bacteria
  Bacterial resistance: Kanamycin, 50 μg/mL
  Growth temperature: 37°C
  Growth strain: NEB Stable
  Copy number: High Copy
Gene/Insert
  Gene/Insert name: SLC29A2 (alt name: DER12, ENT2, HNP36)
  Species: H. sapiens (human)
  Insert size (bp): 1371
  Entrez Gene: SLC29A2 (a.k.a. DER12, ENT2, HNP36)
  Cloning method: Gateway Cloning
  Sequencing primers: 5′ M13-fwd; 3′ M13-rev
Terms and licenses: Academic/Nonprofit Terms; Industry Terms
Depositor comments: This plasmid contains a STOP codon at the end of the codon-optimized ORF. For the version of this plasmid that does not contain a STOP codon, please see Addgene plasmid 132139 For more information on the full Resolute plasmid collection, please see www.addgene.org/depositor-collections/re-solute/. Please provide your feedback on this plasmid to the RESOLUTE consortium by filling out their RESOLUTE repository feedback form: https://forms.office.com/Pages/ResponsePage.aspx?id=0e05yklzmkS7rjFGQL4N7z4feCLQvEJAmVcOCM_u885UN1JJRko0Ukg4TVQwNTZLOUxPQVJWT1NHUCQlQCN0PWcu
How to cite: pDONR221-SLC29A2_STOP was a gift from RESOLUTE Consortium & Giulio Superti-Furga (Addgene plasmid # 161305 ; http://n2t.net/addgene:161305 ; RRID:Addgene_161305)
