[The description below was written by a language model from this plasmid's Addgene catalogue record and pLannotate feature annotations shown in this document.]
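Description:
pDONR221-SLC29A2_STOP is a Gateway entry clone built on the pDONR221 backbone, carrying a codon-optimized open reading frame for human SLC29A2 (also called ENT2, DER12 or HNP36). This gene encodes an equilibrative nucleoside transporter that moves purine and pyrimidine nucleosides and the base hypoxanthine across membranes. The plasmid is about 3.9 kb and is maintained in E. coli through a high-copy ColE1/pUC-type origin. Selection is with kanamycin, via an aph(3')-Ia aminoglycoside phosphotransferase gene. Although the catalogue lists the vector type as mammalian expression, the annotated features show no eukaryotic promoter or polyadenylation signal. The construct therefore serves as a shuttle for the ORF rather than as an expression vector itself.

The roughly 1.37 kb insert lies between attL1 and attL2 sites. An LR Clonase reaction can use these sites to transfer the ORF directionally into any attR-containing destination vector, which then supplies the promoter, tags and selection needed for the intended host. In this version the ORF ends with a stop codon, so it suits native-terminus or N-terminally tagged expression and will not read through into C-terminal fusion tags. A companion clone without the stop codon exists for that purpose. Outside the recombination cassette, rrnB T1 and T2 terminators shield the insert from read-through transcription in bacteria, and a T7 promoter sits next to attL2. The short lacZα and lacI fragments in the annotation appear to be backbone remnants. M13 forward and reverse priming sites flank the insert for sequence verification. The clone belongs to a consortium collection of solute carrier ORFs made to support transporter research and drug discovery.
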