Features (pLannotate 1.2.2; 10 found; start..end, strand, type, name):
    196..784     -  rep_origin     ori: high-copy-number ColE1/pMB1/pBR322/pUC origin of replication
    931..1740    -  CDS            KanR: aminoglycoside phosphotransferase; aph(3')-Ia; confers resistance to kanamycin in bacteria or G418 (Geneticin®) in eukaryotes
   1874..1892    +  promoter       T7 promoter: promoter for bacteriophage T7 RNA polymerase
   1910..2009    +  protein_bind   attL2: mutant version of attL; recombination site for the Gateway® LR reaction LR Clonase™
   2014..3381    -  CDS            SLC29A2: S29A2_HUMAN - Also known as DER12, ENT2, HNP36. Experimental evidence at protein level: Swiss-Prot protein existence level 1. Mediates equilibrative transport of purine, pyrimidine nucleosides and the purine base hypoxanthine. Very less sensitive than SLC29A1 to inhibition by nitrobenzylthioinosine (NBMPR), dipyridamole, dilazep and draflazine. From Homo sapiens (Human).
   3387..3486    -  protein_bind   attL1: mutant version of attL; recombination site for the Gateway® LR reaction LR Clonase™
   3502..3538    +  CDS            lacZα (fragment): LacZα fragment of β-galactosidase; lacZ fragment
   3585..3628    -  terminator     rrnB T1 terminator: Escherichia coli rrnB; transcription terminator T1 from the E. coli rrnB gene
   3760..3787    +  terminator     rrnB T2 terminator: transcription terminator T2 from the E. coli rrnB gene
   3842..13      -  CDS            lacI (fragment) (across the origin): lac repressor; lacI; The lac repressor binds to the lac operator to inhibit transcription in E. coli. This inhibition can be relieved by adding lactose or isopropyl-β-D-thiogalactopyranoside (IPTG).
>Addgene plasmid #161305 | pDONR221-SLC29A2_STOP | addgene full sequence | sequence record 479346 | Addgene NGS Result
GCGTATTGGGCGCTCTTCCGCTTCCTCGCTCACTGACTCGCTGCGCTCGGTCGTTCGGCTGCGGCGAGCG
GTATCAGCTCACTCAAAGGCGGTAATACGGTTATCCACAGAATCAGGGGATAACGCAGGAAAGAACATGT
GAGCAAAAGGCCAGCAAAAGGCCAGGAACCGTAAAAAGGCCGCGTTGCTGGCGTTTTTCCATAGGCTCCG
CCCCCCTGACGAGCATCACAAAAATCGACGCTCAAGTCAGAGGTGGCGAAACCCGACAGGACTATAAAGA
TACCAGGCGTTTCCCCCTGGAAGCTCCCTCGTGCGCTCTCCTGTTCCGACCCTGCCGCTTACCGGATACC
TGTCCGCCTTTCTCCCTTCGGGAAGCGTGGCGCTTTCTCATAGCTCACGCTGTAGGTATCTCAGTTCGGT
GTAGGTCGTTCGCTCCAAGCTGGGCTGTGTGCACGAACCCCCCGTTCAGCCCGACCGCTGCGCCTTATCC
GGTAACTATCGTCTTGAGTCCAACCCGGTAAGACACGACTTATCGCCACTGGCAGCAGCCACTGGTAACA
GGATTAGCAGAGCGAGGTATGTAGGCGGTGCTACAGAGTTCTTGAAGTGGTGGCCTAACTACGGCTACAC
TAGAAGAACAGTATTTGGTATCTGCGCTCTGCTGAAGCCAGTTACCTTCGGAAAAAGAGTTGGTAGCTCT
TGATCCGGCAAACAAACCACCGCTGGTAGCGGTGGTTTTTTTGTTTGCAAGCAGCAGATTACGCGCAGAA
AAAAAGGATCTCAAGAAGATCCTTTGATCTTTTCTACGGGGTCTGACGCTCAGTGGAACGACGCGTAACT
CACGTTAAGGGATTTTGGTCATGAGCTTGCGCCGTCCCGTCAAGTCAGCGTAATGCTCTGCCAGTGTTAC
AACCAATTAACCAATTCTGATTAGAAAAACTCATCGAGCATCAAATGAAACTGCAATTTATTCATATCAG
GATTATCAATACCATATTTTTGAAAAAGCCGTTTCTGTAATGAAGGAGAAAACTCACCGAGGCAGTTCCA
TAGGATGGCAAGATCCTGGTATCGGTCTGCGATTCCGACTCGTCCAACATCAATACAACCTATTAATTTC
CCCTCGTCAAAAATAAGGTTATCAAGTGAGAAATCACCATGAGTGACGACTGAATCCGGTGAGAATGGCA
AAAGTTTATGCATTTCTTTCCAGACTTGTTCAACAGGCCAGCCATTACGCTCGTCATCAAAATCACTCGC
ATCAACCAAACCGTTATTCATTCGTGATTGCGCCTGAGCGAGACGAAATACGCGATCGCTGTTAAAAGGA
CAATTACAAACAGGAATCGAATGCAACCGGCGCAGGAACACTGCCAGCGCATCAACAATATTTTCACCTG
AATCAGGATATTCTTCTAATACCTGGAATGCTGTTTTTCCGGGGATCGCAGTGGTGAGTAACCATGCATC
ATCAGGAGTACGGATAAAATGCTTGATGGTCGGAAGAGGCATAAATTCCGTCAGCCAGTTTAGTCTGACC
ATCTCATCTGTAACATCATTGGCAACGCTACCTTTGCCATGTTTCAGAAACAACTCTGGCGCATCGGGCT
TCCCATACAAGCGATAGATTGTCGCACCTGATTGCCCGACATTATCGCGAGCCCATTTATACCCATATAA
ATCAGCATCCATGTTGGAATTTAATCGCGGCCTCGACGTTTCCCGTTGAATATGGCTCATAACACCCCTT
GTATTACTGTTTATGTAAGCAGACAGTTTTATTGTTCATGATGATATATTTTTATCTTGTGCAATGTAAC
ATCAGAGATTTTGAGACACGGGCCAGAGCTGCCAGGAAACAGCTATGACCATGTAATACGACTCACTATA
GGGGATATCAGCTGGATGGCAAATAATGATTTTATTTTGACTGATAGTGACCTGTTCGTTGCAACAAATT
GATAAGCAATGCTTTCTTATAATGCCAACTTTGTACAAGAAAGCTGGGTCTTACAGCAGGGCCTTAAACA
GGAAGCTCAGAGATGCTCCACAGGACAGTCCCAGGGCCAGAAAGAAGGTCATCAGGGCGCCTGCCACCTC
TCTCTCGTGTGGCAGCACCTGCCTAGGTGCCAGGCACATTGTCAGGGACACCAGATAGCCGTTGCTCACG
GCAAACAGCAGCATAAAGGTGATGAAGTAGGCATCCTGGGGGAACAGGATTGGCAGTCTGGACCGCTGTG
GCACGTGGCACAGCATAAACAGTGGCACAAACAGGAAGCGCAGGCACACCAGCAGAGGCAGCAGCCTGCT
ATCCTCGTCGGGCCACAGGAAGTAGCTGGTCAGAGACCGGCCCAGCCAGTCCATGATGTTAAACAGCAGG
AAACAGCAGATAGGATTAAAGAACTGGGACCACTTGCCGGGGCTTGTAGAGGAGGTCACCATGGCTGTGA
TGGCAGGAAACACGCTCAGTGTCACGGTGAACACCAGCACCAGGCACAGGGCTGTCAGCCAGATCTTCTG
AAACACGGTGAACACGGAAGGCTTGCCGGGCTTCTGTGGCTCATCAGGCTCGCTCTCGGGCTCCTTCTCC
AGATCCAGGTCCAGGGTCAGGGCCACCTTCTGTGGGCTAGATGGGATGCCGTTCTCGTCGGACTGCAGCA
GCTCGGCCTTTGTCTCCAGCTCCTGTGCCTGTGCCTGGGAGCTCTTATTGGCCAGATAGTAGCGGGCAAA
CTTCAGGTGGGGCAGAGACAGATAGCACACGATGGACATCAGGATGCCCACGCATGGTGTGATGAAGTAG
CCCAGGGCGCTGGTCTCTGCGTCCACTCCGGATGCCATGCTCAGCAGCATTGCCAGGGCGGCAAAGATTC
CTGCCAGTCCCTGTCCGCTCAGGAACAGTGTAGAATAGGTGGAGGGCATGGTGCCCAGCTGTCCGAACAG
AGATCCCTGCAGCACGGCGGAAAAGCTGTTGATGAAGCACACGCTGGCCATGGTGATGGAAAAGAAAGGG
CCGGGAGACATATCCACCTTCACCAGGGCGGCTGTCAGGGCGAACAGCAGCAGGATGGCCAGCAGGGAGC
CCAGGATCCTCACGGTCTCTGGCACGCACTGGTACAGAAAAGAATTCAGCAGTGTGAACAGCAGCAGAGG
CAGCTGGGACAGCAGGGTCACCCAATTGTTAAAGTTGAAGGCGTCCTCAGGGCCTGTGTGATTGGTGCTC
AGGATTCTGGCTGTAGAGTTTCCTGCTCCTGCCAGCCTTGCCTGGAAATATGGGATGGCTGTGATAAAGA
AATTCCAAGGCAGCAGGGTGCCCAGGCCCAGGATAAAGAAGCTGATGCCCACCAGGTGGTAAGAATCGCG
TGGGGCGTCGCCCCTGGCCATGGTGGAGCCTGCTTTTTTGTACAAAGTTGGCATTATAAAAAAGCATTGC
TCATCAATGTGTTGCAACGAACAGGTCACTATCAGTCAAAATAAAATCATTATTTGGGGCCCGAGCTTAA
GACTGGCCGTCGTTTTACAACGTCGTGACTGGGAAAACATCCATGCTAGCGTTAACGCGAGAGTAGGGAA
CTGCCAGGCATCAAATAAAACGAAAGGCTCAGTCGGAAGACTGGGCCTTTCGTTTTATCTGTTGTTTGTC
GGTGAACGCTCTCCTGAGTAGGACAAATCCGCCGGGAGCGGATTTGAACGTTGTGAAGCAACGGCCCGGA
GGGTGGCGGGCAGGACGCCCGCCATAAACTGCCAGGCATCAAACTAAGCAGAAGGCCATCCTGACGGATG
GCCTTTTTGCGTTTCTACAAACTCTTCCTGGCTAGCGGTACGCGTATTAATTGCGTTGCGCTCACTGCCC
GCTTTCCAGTCGGGAAACCTGTCGTGCCAGCTGCATTAATGAATCGGCCAACGCGCGGGGAGAGGCGGTT
T
