>Addgene plasmid #161305 | pDONR221-SLC29A2_STOP | depositor partial sequence | sequence record 312545 | Codon-optimized ORF of SLC29A2
ATGGCCAGGGGCGACGCCCCACGCGATTCTTACCACCTGGTGGGCATCAGCTTCTTTATCCTGGGCCTGG
GCACCCTGCTGCCTTGGAATTTCTTTATCACAGCCATCCCATATTTCCAGGCAAGGCTGGCAGGAGCAGG
AAACTCTACAGCCAGAATCCTGAGCACCAATCACACAGGCCCTGAGGACGCCTTCAACTTTAACAATTGG
GTGACCCTGCTGTCCCAGCTGCCTCTGCTGCTGTTCACACTGCTGAATTCTTTTCTGTACCAGTGCGTGC
CAGAGACCGTGAGGATCCTGGGCTCCCTGCTGGCCATCCTGCTGCTGTTCGCCCTGACAGCCGCCCTGGT
GAAGGTGGATATGTCTCCCGGCCCTTTCTTTTCCATCACCATGGCCAGCGTGTGCTTCATCAACAGCTTT
TCCGCCGTGCTGCAGGGATCTCTGTTCGGACAGCTGGGCACCATGCCCTCCACCTATTCTACACTGTTCC
TGAGCGGACAGGGACTGGCAGGAATCTTTGCCGCCCTGGCAATGCTGCTGAGCATGGCATCCGGAGTGGA
CGCAGAGACCAGCGCCCTGGGCTACTTCATCACACCATGCGTGGGCATCCTGATGTCCATCGTGTGCTAT
CTGTCTCTGCCCCACCTGAAGTTTGCCCGCTACTATCTGGCCAATAAGAGCTCCCAGGCACAGGCACAGG
AGCTGGAGACAAAGGCCGAGCTGCTGCAGTCCGACGAGAACGGCATCCCATCTAGCCCACAGAAGGTGGC
CCTGACCCTGGACCTGGATCTGGAGAAGGAGCCCGAGAGCGAGCCTGATGAGCCACAGAAGCCCGGCAAG
CCTTCCGTGTTCACCGTGTTTCAGAAGATCTGGCTGACAGCCCTGTGCCTGGTGCTGGTGTTCACCGTGA
CACTGAGCGTGTTTCCTGCCATCACAGCCATGGTGACCTCCTCTACAAGCCCCGGCAAGTGGTCCCAGTT
CTTTAATCCTATCTGCTGTTTCCTGCTGTTTAACATCATGGACTGGCTGGGCCGGTCTCTGACCAGCTAC
TTCCTGTGGCCCGACGAGGATAGCAGGCTGCTGCCTCTGCTGGTGTGCCTGCGCTTCCTGTTTGTGCCAC
TGTTTATGCTGTGCCACGTGCCACAGCGGTCCAGACTGCCAATCCTGTTCCCCCAGGATGCCTACTTCAT
CACCTTTATGCTGCTGTTTGCCGTGAGCAACGGCTATCTGGTGTCCCTGACAATGTGCCTGGCACCTAGG
CAGGTGCTGCCACACGAGAGAGAGGTGGCAGGCGCCCTGATGACCTTCTTTCTGGCCCTGGGACTGTCCT
GTGGAGCATCTCTGAGCTTCCTGTTTAAGGCCCTGCTGTAA
